>Addgene plasmid #39334 | pET28b(+)-HP0377 | depositor partial sequence | sequence record 49605 | pET28b(+)-HP0377 sequence 570 bps
TTAGACGAAAATCTTTTAAGCTCTGGCTCTCAAAGCTCCAAAGAATTAAACGATGAGCGAGACAATATAG
ACAAAAAGAGTTACGCTGGTTTAGAAGATGTTTTTTCAGACAATAAGTCCATTAGTCCTAACGATAAATA
CATGCTTTTAGTTTTTGGCCGTAATGGTTGCTCCTATTGCGAAAGGTTTAAAAAAGATCTCAAAAATGTC
AAAGAATTGCGCGACTACATTAAAGAGCATTTTAGCGCTTACTATGTCAATATCAGCTACTCCAAAGAGC
ATGATTTTAAAGTCGGCGATAAAAATAATGAAAAAGAAATCAAAATGTCCACAGAAGAATTAGCGCAAAT
TTATGCCGTCCAATCCACCCCTACGATTGTTTTATCCGATAAAACCGGCAAAACCATCTATGAATTGCCC
GGCTATATGCCCTCTACGCAATTTTTAGCCGTGTTAGAATTTATCGGCGATGGGAAGTATCAAGACACAA
AAGACGATGAGGATCTCACTAAAAAATTAAAGGCTTACATCAAGTATAAAACCAACCTTTCTAAAAGCAA
GTCTAACTAG
