>Addgene plasmid #39334 | pET28b(+)-HP0377 | addgene partial sequence | sequence record 53487 | T7 5'-TAATACGACTCACTATAGGG-3'
CCTCTGAATATTTTGTTTACTTTAGAAGGAGATATACCATGGGCAGCAGCCATCATCATCATCATCACAG
CAGCGGCCTGGTGCCGCGCGGCAGCCATATGTTAGACGAAAATCTTTTAAGCTCTGGCTCTCAAAGCTCC
AAAGAATTAAACGATGAGCGAGACAATATAGACAAAAAGAGTTACGCTGGTTTAGAAGATGTTTTTTCAG
ACAATAAGTCCATTAGTCCTAACGATAAATACATGCTTTTAGTTTTTGGCCGTAATGGTTGCTCCTATTG
CGAAAGGTTTAAAAAAGATCTCAAAAATGTCAAAGAATTGCGCGACTACATTAAAGAGCATTTTAGCGCT
TACTATGTCAATATCAGCTACTCCAAAGAGCATGATTTTAAAGTCGGCGATAAAAATAATGAAAAAGAAA
TCAAAATGTCCACAGAAGAATTAGCGCAAATTTATGCCGTCCAATCCACCCCTACGATTGTTTTATCCGA
TAAAACCGGCAAAACCATCTATGAATTGCCCGGCTATATGCCCTCTACGCAATTTTTAGCCGTGTTAGAA
TTTATCGGCGATGGGAAGTATCAAGACACAAAAGACGATGAGGATCTCACTAAAAAATTAAAGGCTTACA
TCAAGTATAAAACCAACCTTTCTAAAAGCAAGTCTAACTAACTCGAGCACCACCACCACCACCACTGAGA
TCCGGCTGCTAACAAAGCCCGAAGGGAAGCTGAGTTGGCTGCTGCCACCGCTGAGCAATAACTAGCATAA
CCCCCTTGGGGGCCTCTAAACGGGTCTTGAGGGGTTTTTTTGCTGAAGGGAGGAACTATATCCGGATGGC
GAATGGGACGCGCCCCTGTAGCGGCGCATTAAGCGCGGCGGGGTGTGGTGGTTACGCGCA
