[The description below was written by a language model from this plasmid's Addgene catalogue record.]
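Description:
pET28b(+)-HP0377 is a bacterial expression plasmid built on the Novagen pET28b(+) backbone (5369 bp without insert, 5936 bp in total). It carries kanamycin resistance for selection and is recorded as low copy. It is propagated in a cloning strain such as DH5alpha, which lacks T7 RNA polymerase and so keeps the insert transcriptionally quiet. No feature table accompanies the record, so individual backbone elements such as the origin of replication are not itemised here.

The payload is a 567 bp insert from Helicobacter pylori, described as an oxidoreductase and corresponding, as the plasmid name indicates, to locus HP0377. It was cloned by restriction digestion between the NdeI and XhoI sites, both of which remain intact, so the coding region can be excised or swapped with the same enzymes. Transcription is driven by the T7 promoter, and the protein is produced with an N-terminal His-tag supplied by the backbone, allowing purification by immobilised metal affinity chromatography. Because the T7 promoter is recognised only by T7 RNA polymerase, expression requires a host that supplies this enzyme. The depositor notes that the construct can be expressed in BL21(DE3) cells, which carry a chromosomal, inducible copy of the polymerase gene.

The design fits recombinant overproduction and purification of the HP0377 protein in Escherichia coli, typically for biochemical or structural characterisation, though the record does not state a specific downstream application.
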