Addgene plasmid #39334: pET28b(+)-HP0377
Depositing lab: SeWon Suh. Depositing organization: Seoul National University.
Backbone
  Vector backbone: pET28b(+)
  Backbone manufacturer: Novagen
  Backbone size w/o insert (bp): 5369
  Total vector size (bp): 5936
  Vector type: Bacterial Expression
Growth in bacteria
  Bacterial resistance: Kanamycin, 50 μg/mL
  Growth temperature: 37°C
  Growth strain: DH5alpha
  Copy number: Low Copy
Gene/Insert
  Gene/Insert name: oxidoreductase
  Species: Helicobacter pylori
  Insert size (bp): 567
  GenBank ID: AAD07445.1
  Promoter: T7
  Tag / fusion protein: His-tag (N terminal on backbone)
  Cloning method: Restriction Enzyme; 5′ cloning site NdeI (not destroyed); 3′ cloning site XhoI (not destroyed)
  Sequencing primers: 5′ T7; 3′ T7
Terms and licenses: Academic/Nonprofit Terms; Industry Terms: Not Available to Industry
Depositor comments: This construct can be expressed in BL21(DE3) cells.
How to cite: pET28b(+)-HP0377 was a gift from SeWon Suh (Addgene plasmid # 39334 ; http://n2t.net/addgene:39334 ; RRID:Addgene_39334)
